>Addgene plasmid #123224 | pCEP4-ZM197M-QES.c10 | depositor full sequence | sequence record 235167 | pCEP4-ZM197M-QES.c10 sequence 12799 bps
GCCACCATGCCCATGGGGAGTCTCCAACCGCTGGCAACGCTGTATCTTCTCGGTATGTTGGTGGCGTCAG
TCTTGGCGGAACAACTGTGGGTTACGGTGTATTACGGTGTTCCGGTGTGGAAAGAGGCTAAAGCAACTCT
CTTCTGCGCCAGCGATGCGAAAGCCTACGAAAAAGAAGTACATAACGTGTGGGCCACCCATGCTTGCGTA
CCCACAGATCCGAATCCCCAAGAGATACCCTTGGGTAACGTGACGGAAAATTTCAATATGTGGAAGAACG
ACATGGCAGACCAAATGCACGAAGACATAATTAGTTTGTGGGACCAAAGCTTGAAACCATGCGTCAAACT
GACCCCATTGTGCGTGACTCTGAATTGCAGCGACGCTACAAGTAATACGACAAAGAATGCGACTAACACA
AACACGACTTCAACAGACAACCGAAATGCGACAAGTAACGATACCGAAATGAAAGGGGAAATTAAAGATT
GTACCTTTAATATCACAACTGAAGTCCGAGACAGAAAGACTAAGCAACGCGCACTGTTCTATAAACTTGA
TGTGGTCCCTCTGGAGGAGGAGAAAAACTCCAGCTCTAAAAACAGCTCTTACAAAGAGTACCGATTGATT
AGCTGCAACACGAGCACAATTACCCAAGCCTGTCCAAAAATGTCTTTTGACCCAATTCCGATCCACTACT
GCGCTCCAGCAGGCTATGCGATACTTAAATGTAACAATAAAACATTCAACGGTACCGGACCATGTCATAA
CGTCAGTACGGTTCAGTGCACGCACGGGATAAAACCAACTATGTCTACACAACTGCTTCTTAACGGTTCT
CTTGCCGAGGAGGAAATCATCATACGGTCTGAGAACCTGACTGACAACACTAAAACAATTATAGTGCATT
TGAACGAGTCAGTCGAGATTGAATGCGTTAGGCCCAATAATAACACGAGGAAAAGCGTCAGAATCGGTCC
CGGGCAAACTTTCTTCGCTACAGGGGAAATCATAGGTGACATTCGCCAGGCGCATTGCGATCTTTCAAAG
TCTAATTGGACCACGACGCTTAAAAGGATTGAGAAGAAATTGAAGGAACACTTCAATAACGCTACCATCA
AGTTTGAATCTTCCGCTGGCGGCGACCTTGAGATCACTACCCATTCTTTTAATTGTCGCGGCGAGTTCTT
CTATTGTAATACGTCTGGCCTCTTCAACTCTTCTCTGCTGAACGATACAGACGGAACGAGCAACTCTACT
TCTAATGCAACCATCACGCTCCCGTGCCGCATAAAACAAATCATCAATATGTGGCAGGAAGTGGGGCGGG
CAATGTACGCCTCACCGATTGCCGGGATCATAACATGCAAAAGTAACATCACCGGGCTCTTGCTCACACG
AGACGGTGGGAATAAAAGCGCAGGGATAGAGACCTTTCGCCCAGGGGGCGGGAACATGAAAGATAATTGG
CGATCCGAGCTGTATAAATACAAGGTGGTTGAAATCAAACCCCTTGGGATTGCACCTACTAGCGCGAAAC
GGCGGGTCGTCGAAAGAGAGAAAAGAGCCGCGGGGATCGGCGCGGTAATATTGGGCTTTCTCGGCGCAGC
GGGTTCAACTATGGGCGCTGCTAGTGTGATGCTTACTGTCCAGGCACGACAGTTGTTGAGTGGTATTGTT
CAGCAACAATCTAACCTGCTTCGCGCTATCGAGGCACAACAGCATATGTTGCAACTTACAGTATGGGGAA
TTAAACAACTGCAAACTCGGGTACTGGCTATCGAGCGCTACCTTAAGGATCAGCAATTGCTTGGTTTGTG
GGGGTGCAGTGGTAAACTGATCTGTACCACAGCGGTACCCTGGAACACCAGTTGGTCTAACAAAAGCAAA
GACGAAATATGGGACAACATGACATGGATGCAGTGGGATCGGGAAATAGATAACTACACCCAGGTCATCT
ACCAACTTCTCGAAGTATCTCAGAATCAGCAGGAGAAGAACGAGAATGATCTCCTTGCTTTGGATAAGTG
GAACAGCCTGTGGAGTTGGTTTGATATAACGAAGTGGCTCTGGTACATTAAGATATTTATCATGATCGTT
GGGGGTTTGATTGGTTTGAGGATTATTTTTGCTGTATTGTCAGTGGTCAATCGGGTACGGCAGGGTTATT
CCCCGCTCTCCTTCCAAACGCTGATTCCCAATCCACGGGGACCCGACAGACCAGGAGGTATTGAGGAAGA
GGGTGGCGAGCAAGATAAGAATAGGTCAACGAGATTGGTTAGCGGCTTTTTGGCTCTTGTATGGGATGAC
CTGCGCTCCTTGTGTCTTTTTTCTTACCATCGACTCCGAGACTTCATTCTTATCGCTGCGCGCGCTGTCG
AACTTTTGGGGAGGAGCAGCCTGGAAGGCCTTCAGTGGGGCTGGGAGACACTTAAATATCTTCGCAATCT
CGTCCAGTATTGGGGGTTGGAACTTAAACAGTCAGCGATCAACTTGCTCGACACGATCGCTATCCAAGTG
GCTGAGGGCACGGACAGAATTATAGAACTGATCCAGAGAATTTTCCGGGCGATCTGTAATATACCTACGC
GAATAAGGCAGGGGTTTGAGGCAGCCCTCCAGTAGTAACTCGAGGCCGGCAAGGCCGGATCCAGACATGA
TAAGATACATTGATGAGTTTGGACAAACCACAACTAGAATGCAGTGAAAAAAATGCTTTATTTGTGAAAT
TTGTGATGCTATTGCTTTATTTGTAACCATTATAAGCTGCAATAAACAAGTTAACAACAACAATTGCATT
CATTTTATGTTTCAGGTTCAGGGGGAGGTGTGGGAGGTTTTTTAAAGCAAGTAAAACCTCTACAAATGTG
GTATGGCTGATTATGATCCGGCTGCCTCGCGCGTTTCGGTGATGACGGTGAAAACCTCTGACACATGCAG
CTCCCGGAGACGGTCACAGCTTGTCTGTAAGCGGATGCCGGGAGCAGACAAGCCCGTCAGGGCGCGTCAG
CGGGTGTTGGCGGGTGTCGGGGCGCAGCCATGAGGTCGACTCTAGAGGATCGATCCCCGCCCCGGACGAA
CTAAACCTGACTACGACATCTCTGCCCCTTCTTCGCGGGGCAGTGCATGTAATCCCTTCAGTTGGTTGGT
ACAACTTGCCAACTGGGCCCTGTTCCACATGTGACACGGGGGGGGACCAAACACAAAGGGGTTCTCTGAC
TGTAGTTGACATCCTTATAAATGGATGTGCACATTTGCCAACACTGAGTGGCTTTCATCCTGGAGCAGAC
TTTGCAGTCTGTGGACTGCAACACAACATTGCCTTTATGTGTAACTCTTGGCTGAAGCTCTTACACCAAT
GCTGGGGGACATGTACCTCCCAGGGGCCCAGGAAGACTACGGGAGGCTACACCAACGTCAATCAGAGGGG
CCTGTGTAGCTACCGATAAGCGGACCCTCAAGAGGGCATTAGCAATAGTGTTTATAAGGCCCCCTTGTTA
ACCCTAAACGGGTAGCATATGCTTCCCGGGTAGTAGTATATACTATCCAGACTAACCCTAATTCAATAGC
ATATGTTACCCAACGGGAAGCATATGCTATCGAATTAGGGTTAGTAAAAGGGTCCTAAGGAACAGCGATA
TCTCCCACCCCATGAGCTGTCACGGTTTTATTTACATGGGGTCAGGATTCCACGAGGGTAGTGAACCATT
TTAGTCACAAGGGCAGTGGCTGAAGATCAAGGAGCGGGCAGTGAACTCTCCTGAATCTTCGCCTGCTTCT
TCATTCTCCTTCGTTTAGCTAATAGAATAACTGCTGAGTTGTGAACAGTAAGGTGTATGTGAGGTGCTCG
AAAACAAGGTTTCAGGTGACGCCCCCAGAATAAAATTTGGACGGGGGGTTCAGTGGTGGCATTGTGCTAT
GACACCAATATAACCCTCACAAACCCCTTGGGCAATAAATACTAGTGTAGGAATGAAACATTCTGAATAT
CTTTAACAATAGAAATCCATGGGGTGGGGACAAGCCGTAAAGACTGGATGTCCATCTCACACGAATTTAT
GGCTATGGGCAACACATAATCCTAGTGCAATATGATACTGGGGTTATTAAGATGTGTCCCAGGCAGGGAC
CAAGACAGGTGAACCATGTTGTTACACTCTATTTGTAACAAGGGGAAAGAGAGTGGACGCCGACAGCAGC
GGACTCCACTGGTTGTCTCTAACACCCCCGAAAATTAAACGGGGCTCCACGCCAATGGGGCCCATAAACA
AAGACAAGTGGCCACTCTTTTTTTTGAAATTGTGGAGTGGGGGCACGCGTCAGCCCCCACACGCCGCCCT
GCGGTTTTGGACTGTAAAATAAGGGTGTAATAACTTGGCTGATTGTAACCCCGCTAACCACTGCGGTCAA
ACCACTTGCCCACAAAACCACTAATGGCACCCCGGGGAATACCTGCATAAGTAGGTGGGCGGGCCAAGAT
AGGGGCGCGATTGCTGCGATCTGGAGGACAAATTACACACACTTGCGCCTGAGCGCCAAGCACAGGGTTG
TTGGTCCTCATATTCACGAGGTCGCTGAGAGCACGGTGGGCTAATGTTGCCATGGGTAGCATATACTACC
CAAATATCTGGATAGCATATGCTATCCTAATCTATATCTGGGTAGCATAGGCTATCCTAATCTATATCTG
GGTAGCATATGCTATCCTAATCTATATCTGGGTAGTATATGCTATCCTAATTTATATCTGGGTAGCATAG
GCTATCCTAATCTATATCTGGGTAGCATATGCTATCCTAATCTATATCTGGGTAGTATATGCTATCCTAA
TCTGTATCCGGGTAGCATATGCTATCCTAATAGAGATTAGGGTAGTATATGCTATCCTAATTTATATCTG
GGTAGCATATACTACCCAAATATCTGGATAGCATATGCTATCCTAATCTATATCTGGGTAGCATATGCTA
TCCTAATCTATATCTGGGTAGCATAGGCTATCCTAATCTATATCTGGGTAGCATATGCTATCCTAATCTA
TATCTGGGTAGTATATGCTATCCTAATTTATATCTGGGTAGCATAGGCTATCCTAATCTATATCTGGGTA
GCATATGCTATCCTAATCTATATCTGGGTAGTATATGCTATCCTAATCTGTATCCGGGTAGCATATGCTA
TCCTCATGCATATACAGTCAGCATATGATACCCAGTAGTAGAGTGGGAGTGCTATCCTTTGCATATGCCG
CCACCTCCCAAGGGGGCGTGAATTTTCGCTGCTTGTCCTTTTCCTGCTGGTTGCTCCCATTCTTAGGTGA
ATTTAAGGAGGCCAGGCTAAAGCCGTCGCATGTCTGATTGCTCACCAGGTAAATGTCGCTAATGTTTTCC
AACGCGAGAAGGTGTTGAGCGCGGAGCTGAGTGACGTGACAACATGGGTATGCCCAATTGCCCCATGTTG
GGAGGACGAAAATGGTGACAAGACAGATGGCCAGAAATACACCAACAGCACGCATGATGTCTACTGGGGA
TTTATTCTTTAGTGCGGGGGAATACACGGCTTTTAATACGATTGAGGGCGTCTCCTAACAAGTTACATCA
CTCCTGCCCTTCCTCACCCTCATCTCCATCACCTCCTTCATCTCCGTCATCTCCGTCATCACCCTCCGCG
GCAGCCCCTTCCACCATAGGTGGAAACCAGGGAGGCAAATCTACTCCATCGTCAAAGCTGCACACAGTCA
CCCTGATATTGCAGGTAGGAGCGGGCTTTGTCATAACAAGGTCCTTAATCGCATCCTTCAAAACCTCAGC
AAATATATGAGTTTGTAAAAAGACCATGAAATAACAGACAATGGACTCCCTTAGCGGGCCAGGTTGTGGG
CCGGGTCCAGGGGCCATTCCAAAGGGGAGACGACTCAATGGTGTAAGACGACATTGTGGAATAGCAAGGG
CAGTTCCTCGCCTTAGGTTGTAAAGGGAGGTCTTACTACCTCCATATACGAACACACCGGCGACCCAAGT
TCCTTCGTCGGTAGTCCTTTCTACGTGACTCCTAGCCAGGAGAGCTCTTAAACCTTCTGCAATGTTCTCA
AATTTCGGGTTGGAACCTCCTTGACCACGATGCTTTCCAAACCACCCTCCTTTTTTGCGCCTGCCTCCAT
CACCCTGACCCCGGGGTCCAGTGCTTGGGCCTTCTCCTGGGTCATCTGCGGGGCCCTGCTCTATCGCTCC
CGGGGGCACGTCAGGCTCACCATCTGGGCCACCTTCTTGGTGGTATTCAAAATAATCGGCTTCCCCTACA
GGGTGGAAAAATGGCCTTCTACCTGGAGGGGGCCTGCGCGGTGGAGACCCGGATGATGATGACTGACTAC
TGGGACTCCTGGGCCTCTTTTCTCCACGTCCACGACCTCTCCCCCTGGCTCTTTCACGACTTCCCCCCCT
GGCTCTTTCACGTCCTCTACCCCGGCGGCCTCCACTACCTCCTCGACCCCGGCCTCCACTACCTCCTCGA
CCCCGGCCTCCACTGCCTCCTCGACCCCGGCCTCCACCTCCTGCTCCTGCCCCTCCTGCTCCTGCCCCTC
CTCCTGCTCCTGCCCCTCCTGCCCCTCCTGCTCCTGCCCCTCCTGCCCCTCCTGCTCCTGCCCCTCCTGC
CCCTCCTGCTCCTGCCCCTCCTGCCCCTCCTCCTGCTCCTGCCCCTCCTGCCCCTCCTCCTGCTCCTGCC
CCTCCTGCCCCTCCTGCTCCTGCCCCTCCTGCCCCTCCTGCTCCTGCCCCTCCTGCCCCTCCTGCTCCTG
CCCCTCCTGCTCCTGCCCCTCCTGCTCCTGCCCCTCCTGCTCCTGCCCCTCCTGCCCCTCCTGCCCCTCC
TCCTGCTCCTGCCCCTCCTGCTCCTGCCCCTCCTGCCCCTCCTGCCCCTCCTGCTCCTGCCCCTCCTCCT
GCTCCTGCCCCTCCTGCCCCTCCTGCCCCTCCTCCTGCTCCTGCCCCTCCTGCCCCTCCTCCTGCTCCTG
CCCCTCCTCCTGCTCCTGCCCCTCCTGCCCCTCCTGCCCCTCCTCCTGCTCCTGCCCCTCCTGCCCCTCC
TCCTGCTCCTGCCCCTCCTCCTGCTCCTGCCCCTCCTGCCCCTCCTGCCCCTCCTCCTGCTCCTGCCCCT
CCTCCTGCTCCTGCCCCTCCTGCCCCTCCTGCCCCTCCTGCCCCTCCTCCTGCTCCTGCCCCTCCTCCTG
CTCCTGCCCCTCCTGCTCCTGCCCCTCCCGCTCCTGCTCCTGCTCCTGTTCCACCGTGGGTCCCTTTGCA
GCCAATGCAACTTGGACGTTTTTGGGGTCTCCGGACACCATCTCTATGTCTTGGCCCTGATCCTGAGCCG
CCCGGGGCTCCTGGTCTTCCGCCTCCTCGTCCTCGTCCTCTTCCCCGTCCTCGTCCATGGTTATCACCCC
CTCTTCTTTGAGGTCCACTGCCGCCGGAGCCTTCTGGTCCAGATGTGTCTCCCTTCTCTCCTAGGCCATT
TCCAGGTCCTGTACCTGGCCCCTCGTCAGACATGATTCACACTAAAAGAGATCAATAGACATCTTTATTA
GACGACGCTCAGTGAATACAGGGAGTGCAGACTCCTGCCCCCTCCAACAGCCCCCCCACCCTCATCCCCT
TCATGGTCGCTGTCAGACAGATCCAGGTCTGAAAATTCCCCATCCTCCGAACCATCCTCGTCCTCATCAC
CAATTACTCGCAGCCCGGAAAACTCCCGCTGAACATCCTCAAGATTTGCGTCCTGAGCCTCAAGCCAGGC
CTCAAATTCCTCGTCCCCCTTTTTGCTGGACGGTAGGGATGGGGATTCTCGGGACCCCTCCTCTTCCTCT
TCAAGGTCACCAGACAGAGATGCTACTGGGGCAACGGAAGAAAAGCTGGGTGCGGCCTGTGAGGATCAGC
TTATCGATGATAAGCTGTCAAACATGAGAATTCTTGAAGACGAAAGGGCCTCGTGATACGCCTATTTTTA
TAGGTTAATGTCATGATAATAATGGTTTCTTAGACGTCAGGTGGCACTTTTCGGGGAAATGTGCGCGGAA
CCCCTATTTGTTTATTTTTCTAAATACATTCAAATATGTATCCGCTCATGAGACAATAACCCTGATAAAT
GCTTCAATAATATTGAAAAAGGAAGAGTATGAGTATTCAACATTTCCGTGTCGCCCTTATTCCCTTTTTT
GCGGCATTTTGCCTTCCTGTTTTTGCTCACCCAGAAACGCTGGTGAAAGTAAAAGATGCTGAAGATCAGT
TGGGTGCACGAGTGGGTTACATCGAACTGGATCTCAACAGCGGTAAGATCCTTGAGAGTTTTCGCCCCGA
AGAACGTTTTCCAATGATGAGCACTTTTAAAGTTCTGCTATGTGGCGCGGTATTATCCCGTGTTGACGCC
GGGCAAGAGCAACTCGGTCGCCGCATACACTATTCTCAGAATGACTTGGTTGAGTACTCACCAGTCACAG
AAAAGCATCTTACGGATGGCATGACAGTAAGAGAATTATGCAGTGCTGCCATAACCATGAGTGATAACAC
TGCGGCCAACTTACTTCTGACAACGATCGGAGGACCGAAGGAGCTAACCGCTTTTTTGCACAACATGGGG
GATCATGTAACTCGCCTTGATCGTTGGGAACCGGAGCTGAATGAAGCCATACCAAACGACGAGCGTGACA
CCACGATGCCTGCAGCAATGGCAACAACGTTGCGCAAACTATTAACTGGCGAACTACTTACTCTAGCTTC
CCGGCAACAATTAATAGACTGGATGGAGGCGGATAAAGTTGCAGGACCACTTCTGCGCTCGGCCCTTCCG
GCTGGCTGGTTTATTGCTGATAAATCTGGAGCCGGTGAGCGTGGGTCTCGCGGTATCATTGCAGCACTGG
GGCCAGATGGTAAGCCCTCCCGTATCGTAGTTATCTACACGACGGGGAGTCAGGCAACTATGGATGAACG
AAATAGACAGATCGCTGAGATAGGTGCCTCACTGATTAAGCATTGGTAACTGTCAGACCAAGTTTACTCA
TATATACTTTAGATTGATTTAAAACTTCATTTTTAATTTAAAAGGATCTAGGTGAAGATCCTTTTTGATA
ATCTCATGACCAAAATCCCTTAACGTGAGTTTTCGTTCCACTGAGCGTCAGACCCCGTAGAAAAGATCAA
AGGATCTTCTTGAGATCCTTTTTTTCTGCGCGTAATCTGCTGCTTGCAAACAAAAAAACCACCGCTACCA
GCGGTGGTTTGTTTGCCGGATCAAGAGCTACCAACTCTTTTTCCGAAGGTAACTGGCTTCAGCAGAGCGC
AGATACCAAATACTGTCCTTCTAGTGTAGCCGTAGTTAGGCCACCACTTCAAGAACTCTGTAGCACCGCC
TACATACCTCGCTCTGCTAATCCTGTTACCAGTGGCTGCTGCCAGTGGCGATAAGTCGTGTCTTACCGGG
TTGGACTCAAGACGATAGTTACCGGATAAGGCGCAGCGGTCGGGCTGAACGGGGGGTTCGTGCACACAGC
CCAGCTTGGAGCGAACGACCTACACCGAACTGAGATACCTACAGCGTGAGCTATGAGAAAGCGCCACGCT
TCCCGAAGGGAGAAAGGCGGACAGGTATCCGGTAAGCGGCAGGGTCGGAACAGGAGAGCGCACGAGGGAG
CTTCCAGGGGGAAACGCCTGGTATCTTTATAGTCCTGTCGGGTTTCGCCACCTCTGACTTGAGCGTCGAT
TTTTGTGATGCTCGTCAGGGGGGCGGAGCCTATGGAAAAACGCCAGCAACGCGGCCTTTTTACGGTTCCT
GGCCTTTTGCTGGCCTTGAAGCTGTCCCTGATGGTCGTCATCTACCTGCCTGGACAGCATGGCCTGCAAC
GCGGGCATCCCGATGCCGCCGGAAGCGAGAAGAATCATAATGGGGAAGGCCATCCAGCCTCGCGTCGCGA
ACGCCAGCAAGACGTAGCCCAGCGCGTCGGCCCCGAGATGCGCCGCGTGCGGCTGCTGGAGATGGCGGAC
GCGATGGATATGTTCTGCCAAGGGTTGGTTTGCGCATTCACAGTTCTCCGCAAGAATTGATTGGCTCCAA
TTCTTGGAGTGGTGAATCCGTTAGCGAGGTGCCGCCCTGCTTCATCCCCGTGGCCCGTTGCTCGCGTTTG
CTGGCGGTGTCCCCGGAAGAAATATATTTGCATGTCTTTAGTTCTATGATGACACAAACCCCGCCCAGCG
TCTTGTCATTGGCGAATTCGAACACGCAGATGCAGTCGGGGCGGCGCGGTCCGAGGTCCACTTCGCATAT
TAAGGTGACGCGTGTGGCCTCGAACACCGAGCGACCCTGCAGCGACCCGCTTAACAGCGTCAACAGCGTG
CCGCAGATCCCGGGGGGCAATGAGATATGAAAAAGCCTGAACTCACCGCGACGTCTGTCGAGAAGTTTCT
GATCGAAAAGTTCGACAGCGTCTCCGACCTGATGCAGCTCTCGGAGGGCGAAGAATCTCGTGCTTTCAGC
TTCGATGTAGGAGGGCGTGGATATGTCCTGCGGGTAAATAGCTGCGCCGATGGTTTCTACAAAGATCGTT
ATGTTTATCGGCACTTTGCATCGGCCGCGCTCCCGATTCCGGAAGTGCTTGACATTGGGGAATTCAGCGA
GAGCCTGACCTATTGCATCTCCCGCCGTGCACAGGGTGTCACGTTGCAAGACCTGCCTGAAACCGAACTG
CCCGCTGTTCTGCAGCCGGTCGCGGAGGCCATGGATGCGATCGCTGCGGCCGATCTTAGCCAGACGAGCG
GGTTCGGCCCATTCGGACCGCAAGGAATCGGTCAATACACTACATGGCGTGATTTCATATGCGCGATTGC
TGATCCCCATGTGTATCACTGGCAAACTGTGATGGACGACACCGTCAGTGCGTCCGTCGCGCAGGCTCTC
GATGAGCTGATGCTTTGGGCCGAGGACTGCCCCGAAGTCCGGCACCTCGTGCACGCGGATTTCGGCTCCA
ACAATGTCCTGACGGACAATGGCCGCATAACAGCGGTCATTGACTGGAGCGAGGCGATGTTCGGGGATTC
CCAATACGAGGTCGCCAACATCTTCTTCTGGAGGCCGTGGTTGGCTTGTATGGAGCAGCAGACGCGCTAC
TTCGAGCGGAGGCATCCGGAGCTTGCAGGATCGCCGCGGCTCCGGGCGTATATGCTCCGCATTGGTCTTG
ACCAACTCTATCAGAGCTTGGTTGACGGCAATTTCGATGATGCAGCTTGGGCGCAGGGTCGATGCGACGC
AATCGTCCGATCCGGAGCCGGGACTGTCGGGCGTACACAAATCGCCCGCAGAAGCGCGGCCGTCTGGACC
GATGGCTGTGTAGAAGTACTCGCCGATAGTGGAAACCGACGCCCCAGCACTCGTCCGGATCGGGAGATGG
GGGAGGCTAACTGAAACACGGAAGGAGACAATACCGGAAGGAACCCGCGCTATGACGGCAATAAAAAGAC
AGAATAAAACGCACGGGTGTTGGGTCGTTTGTTCATAAACGCGGGGTTCGGTCCCAGGGCTGGCACTCTG
TCGATACCCCACCGAGACCCCATTGGGGCCAATACGCCCGCGTTTCTTCCTTTTCCCCACCCCACCCCCC
AAGTTCGGGTGAAGGCCCAGGGCTCGCAGCCAACGTCGGGGCGGCAGGCCCTGCCATAGCCACTGGCCCC
GTGGGTTAGGGACGGGGTCCCCCATGGGGAATGGTTTATGGTTCGTGGGGGTTATTATTTTGGGCGTTGC
GTGGGGTCAGGTCCACGACTGGACTGAGCAGACAGACCCATGGTTTTTGGATGGCCTGGGCATGGACCGC
ATGTACTGGCGCGACACGAACACCGGGCGTCTGTGGCTGCCAAACACCCCCGACCCCCAAAAACCACCGC
GCGGATTTCTGGCGTGCCAAGCTAGTCGACCAATTCTCATGTTTGACAGCTTATCATCGCAGATCCGGGC
AACGTTGTTGCCATTGCTGCAGGCGCAGAACTGGTAGGTATGGAAGATCTATACATTGAATCAATATTGG
CAATTAGCCATATTAGTCATTGGTTATATAGCATAAATCAATATTGGCTATTGGCCATTGCATACGTTGT
ATCTATATCATAATATGTACATTTATATTGGCTCATGTCCAATATGACCGCCATGTTGACATTGATTATT
GACTAGTTATTAATAGTAATCAATTACGGGGTCATTAGTTCATAGCCCATATATGGAGTTCCGCGTTACA
TAACTTACGGTAAATGGCCCGCCTGGCTGACCGCCCAACGACCCCCGCCCATTGACGTCAATAATGACGT
ATGTTCCCATAGTAACGCCAATAGGGACTTTCCATTGACGTCAATGGGTGGAGTATTTACGGTAAACTGC
CCACTTGGCAGTACATCAAGTGTATCATATGCCAAGTCCGCCCCCTATTGACGTCAATGACGGTAAATGG
CCCGCCTGGCATTATGCCCAGTACATGACCTTACGGGACTTTCCTACTTGGCAGTACATCTACGTATTAG
TCATCGCTATTACCATGGTGATGCGGTTTTGGCAGTACACCAATGGGCGTGGATAGCGGTTTGACTCACG
GGGATTTCCAAGTCTCCACCCCATTGACGTCAATGGGAGTTTGTTTTGGCACCAAAATCAACGGGACTTT
CCAAAATGTCGTAATAACCCCGCCCCGTTGACGCAAATGGGCGGTAGGCGTGTACGGTGGGAGGTCTATA
TAAGCAGAGCTCGTTTAGTGAACCGTCAGATCTCTAGAAGCTGGGTACCAGCTGCTAGC
Features (pLannotate 1.2.2; 22 found; start..end, strand, type, name):
     46..2619    +  CDS            env: ENV_HV1Y2 - Experimental evidence at protein level: Swiss-Prot protein existence level 1. [Transmembrane protein gp41]: Acts as a class I viral fusion protein. Under the current model, the protein has at least 3 conformational states: pre-fusion native state, pre-hairpin intermediate state, and post-fusion hairpin state. During fusion of viral and target intracellular membranes, the coiled coil regions (heptad repeats) assume a trimer-of-hairpins structure, positioning the fusion peptide in close proximity to the C-terminal region of the ectodomain. The formation of this structure appears to d
   2648..2782    -  polyA_signal   SV40 poly(A) signal: SV40 polyadenylation signal
   2805..2888    -  CDS            large T antigen (fragment): large T antigen from SV40 (simian virus 40)
   2891..2931    +  CDS            rop (fragment): Rop protein, which maintains plasmids at low copy number; rop
   3043..3061    -  misc_feature   MCS (fragment): pUC18/19 multiple cloning site
   3507..5296    -  rep_origin     oriP: Epstein-Barr virus oriP replication origin (Yates et al., 2000)
   5297..5515    -  CDS            gL (fragment): GL_EBVB9 - Experimental evidence at protein level: Swiss-Prot protein existence level 1. The heterodimer glycoprotein H-glycoprotein L is required for the fusion of viral and plasma membranes leading to virus entry into the host cell. Acts as a functional inhibitor of gH and maintains gH in an inhibited form. Upon binding to host integrins, gL dissociates from gH leading to activation of the viral fusion glycoproteins gB and gH. Fusion of EBV with B-lymphocytes requires the additional receptor- binding protein gp42, which forms a complex with gH/gL. The heterodimer gH/gL targets also host EPHA
   5598..7523    -  CDS            EBNA1: Epstein-Barr nuclear antigen 1, also known as EBNA-1 crucial for latent viral infection, and for episomal amplification of vectors containing the oriP origin (Okita et al., 2013)
   7561..7905    -  CDS            BRRF2_EBVB9 (fragment): Protein inferred from homology: Swiss-Prot protein existence level 3. From Epstein-Barr virus (strain B95-8) (HHV-4) (Human herpesvirus 4).
   7908..7931    -  promoter       tet promoter (fragment): E. coli promoter for tetracycline efflux protein gene
   8044..8148    +  promoter       AmpR promoter: bla
   8149..9009    +  CDS            AmpR: β-lactamase; bla; confers resistance to ampicillin, carbenicillin, and related antibiotics
   9180..9768    +  rep_origin     ori: high-copy-number ColE1/pMB1/pBR322/pUC origin of replication
   9814..9972    -  CDS            TcR (fragment): tetracycline efflux protein; tet; confers resistance to tetracycline
  10093..10293   -  CDS            MDV035 (fragment): UL24_GAHVM - Protein inferred from homology: Swiss-Prot protein existence level 3. May play a role in the dispersal of host nucleolin from the nucleolus throughout the nucleus leading to a decrease in ribosome biogenesis. From Gallid herpesvirus 2 (strain Chicken/Md5/ATCC VR-987) (GaHV-2) (Marek's disease herpesvirus type 1).
  10282..10344   +  promoter       Mini-TK promoter: minimal herpes simplex virus (HSV) thymidine kinase promoter
  10387..11424   +  CDS            HygR: hygromycin B phosphotransferase confers resistance to hygromycin
  11466..11514   +  polyA_signal   HSV TK poly(A) signal: herpes simplex virus thymidine kinase polyadenylation signal (Cole and Stacy, 1985)
  11714..11938   +  CDS            gH (fragment): GH_HHV11 - Experimental evidence at protein level: Swiss-Prot protein existence level 1. The heterodimer glycoprotein H-glycoprotein L is required for the fusion of viral and plasma membranes leading to virus entry into the host cell. Following initial binding to host receptor, membrane fusion is mediated by the fusion machinery composed of gB and the heterodimer gH/gL. May also be involved in the fusion between the virion envelope and the outer nuclear membrane during virion morphogenesis. From Human herpesvirus 1 (strain 17) (HHV-1) (Human herpes simplex virus 1).
  11969..11994   -  CDS            bla(M) (fragment): β-lactamase lacking the signal sequence; bla(M); allows cytosolic expression of β-lactamase
  12168..12547   +  enhancer       CMV enhancer: human cytomegalovirus immediate early enhancer
  12549..12748   +  promoter       CMV promoter: human cytomegalovirus (CMV) immediate early promoter
