[The description below was written by a language model from this plasmid's Addgene catalogue record and pLannotate feature annotations shown in this document.]
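Description:
pCEP4-ZM197M-QES.c10 is a 12.8 kb mammalian expression plasmid built on the Invitrogen pCEP4 episomal backbone, carrying a codon-optimized synthetic gene for the envelope glycoprotein (Env, gp160) of the HIV-1 isolate ZM197M. The roughly 2.6 kb insert sits between NheI and XhoI sites, downstream of the human cytomegalovirus immediate-early enhancer and promoter and upstream of an SV40 polyadenylation signal. A CD5 leader peptide is fused at the N terminus, in keeping with the common practice of using a heterologous signal sequence to direct Env into the secretory pathway. The gene carries three substitutions, V208M, V254T and V255M, which define this "QES" variant. The record describes the variant as having enhanced binding to PG16, an antibody used in the associated study as a probe of Env conformation.

In E. coli the plasmid is maintained through a high-copy ColE1/pUC-type origin and selected with ampicillin via the β-lactamase gene. In mammalian cells, the Epstein-Barr virus oriP origin and the EBNA1 coding sequence allow the plasmid to replicate and persist as an extrachromosomal episome in permissive primate cells. A hygromycin B phosphotransferase cassette, driven by an HSV thymidine kinase promoter and ended by the TK polyadenylation signal, provides selection for cells that retain it. Several short annotated fragments (SV40 large T antigen, rop, tetracycline resistance and assorted herpesvirus coding pieces) appear to be backbone remnants or flanking sequence rather than functional elements. The construct is suited to expressing this engineered Env in cultured human cells for studying antibody and receptor binding and for conformational engineering of the glycoprotein.
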