Addgene plasmid #123224: pCEP4-ZM197M-QES.c10
Purpose: Mammalian expression plasmid for Env from the ZM197M HIV-1 isolate; QES mutant with enhanced binding to PG16
Depositing lab: Erik Procko. Depositing organization: University of Illinois at Urbana-Champaign. Publication: Conformational engineering of HIV-1 Env based on mutational tolerance in the CD4 and PG16 bound states. Heredia JD, Park J, Choi H, Gill KS, Procko E. J Virol. 2019 Mar 20. pii: JVI.00219-19. doi: 10.1128/JVI.00219-19. PubMed 30894475.
Backbone
  Vector backbone: pCEP4
  Backbone manufacturer: Invitrogen
  Backbone size w/o insert (bp): 10393
  Total vector size (bp): 12799
  Vector type: Mammalian Expression
  Selectable markers: Hygromycin
Growth in bacteria
  Bacterial resistance: Ampicillin, 100 μg/mL
  Growth temperature: 37°C
  Growth strain: DH5alpha
  Copy number: High Copy
Gene/Insert
  Gene/Insert name: HIV-1 (ZM197M) Env (alt names: gp160; Env)
  Species: Human immunodeficiency virus 1
  Insert size (bp): 2628
  Mutation: Codon-optimized synthetic gene; Mutations V208M, V254T, V255M
  GenBank ID: ABD49673.1
  Promoter: CMV
  Tag / fusion protein: CD5 leader peptide (N terminal on insert)
  Cloning method: Restriction Enzyme; 5′ cloning site NheI (not destroyed); 3′ cloning site XhoI (not destroyed)
  Sequencing primers: 5′ CMV_fwd; 3′ EBV_rev
Terms and licenses: Academic/Nonprofit Terms; Industry Terms: Not Available to Industry
How to cite: pCEP4-ZM197M-QES.c10 was a gift from Erik Procko (Addgene plasmid # 123224 ; http://n2t.net/addgene:123224 ; RRID:Addgene_123224)
