>Addgene plasmid #123224 | pCEP4-ZM197M-QES.c10 | addgene partial sequence | sequence record 240369 | Addgene Partial NGS Result
TAATAATGGTTTCTTAGACGTCAGGTGGCACTTTTCGGGGAAATGTGCGCGGAACCCCTATTTGTTTATT
TTTCTAAATACATTCAAATATGTATCCGCTCATGAGACAATAACCCTGATAAATGCTTCAATAATATTGA
AAAAGGAAGAGTATGAGTATTCAACATTTCCGTGTCGCCCTTATTCCCTTTTTTGCGGCATTTTGCCTTC
CTGTTTTTGCTCACCCAGAAACGCTGGTGAAAGTAAAAGATGCTGAAGATCAGTTGGGTGCACGAGTGGG
TTACATCGAACTGGATCTCAACAGCGGTAAGATCCTTGAGAGTTTTCGCCCCGAAGAACGTTTTCCAATG
ATGAGCACTTTTAAAGTTCTGCTATGTGGCGCGGTATTATCCCGTGTTGACGCCGGGCAAGAGCAACTCG
GTCGCCGCATACACTATTCTCAGAATGACTTGGTTGAGTACTCACCAGTCACAGAAAAGCATCTTACGGA
TGGCATGACAGTAAGAGAATTATGCAGTGCTGCCATAACCATGAGTGATAACACTGCGGCCAACTTACTT
CTGACAACGATCGGAGGACCGAAGGAGCTAACCGCTTTTTTGCACAACATGGGGGATCATGTAACTCGCC
TTGATCGTTGGGAACCGGAGCTGAATGAAGCCATACCAAACGACGAGCGTGACACCACGATGCCTGCAGC
AATGGCAACAACGTTGCGCAAACTATTAACTGGCGAACTACTTACTCTAGCTTCCCGGCAACAATTAATA
GACTGGATGGAGGCGGATAAAGTTGCAGGACCACTTCTGCGCTCGGCCCTTCCGGCTGGCTGGTTTATTG
CTGATAAATCTGGAGCCGGTGAGCGTGGGTCTCGCGGTATCATTGCAGCACTGGGGCCAGATGGTAAGCC
CTCCCGTATCGTAGTTATCTACACGACGGGGAGTCAGGCAACTATGGATGAACGAAATAGACAGATCGCT
GAGATAGGTGCCTCACTGATTAAGCATTGGTAACTGTCAGACCAAGTTTACTCATATATACTTTAGATTG
ATTTAAAACTTCATTTTTAATTTAAAAGGATCTAGGTGAAGATCCTTTTTGATAATCTCATGACCAAAAT
CCCTTAACGTGAGTTTTCGTTCCACTGAGCGTCAGACCCCGTAGAAAAGATCAAAGGATCTTCTTGAGAT
CCTTTTTTTCTGCGCGTAATCTGCTGCTTGCAAACAAAAAAACCACCGCTACCAGCGGTGGTTTGTTTGC
CGGATCAAGAGCTACCAACTCTTTTTCCGAAGGTAACTGGCTTCAGCAGAGCGCAGATACCAAATACTGT
CCTTCTAGTGTAGCCGTAGTTAGGCCACCACTTCAAGAACTCTGTAGCACCGCCTACATACCTCGCTCTG
CTAATCCTGTTACCAGTGGCTGCTGCCAGTGGCGATAAGTCGTGTCTTACCGGGTTGGACTCAAGACGAT
AGTTACCGGATAAGGCGCAGCGGTCGGGCTGAACGGGGGGTTCGTGCACACAGCCCAGCTTGGAGCGAAC
GACCTACACCGAACTGAGATACCTACAGCGTGAGCTATGAGAAAGCGCCACGCTTCCCGAAGGGAGAAAG
GCGGACAGGTATCCGGTAAGCGGCAGGGTCGGAACAGGAGAGCGCACGAGGGAGCTTCCAGGGGGAAACG
CCTGGTATCTTTATAGTCCTGTCGGGTTTCGCCACCTCTGACTTGAGCGTCGATTTTTGTGATGCTCGTC
AGGGGGGCGGAGCCTATGGAAAAACGCCAGCAACGCGGCCTTTTTACGGTTCCTGGCCTTTTGCTGGCCT
TGAAGCTGTCCCTGATGGTCGTCATCTACCTGCCTGGACAGCATGGCCTGCAACGCGGGCATCCCGATGC
CGCCGGAAGCGAGAAGAATCATAATGGGGAAGGCCATCCAGCCTCGCGTCGCGAACGCCAGCAAGACGTA
GCCCAGCGCGTCGGCCCCGAGATGCGCCGCGTGCGGCTGCTGGAGATGGCGGACGCGATGGATATGTTCT
GCCAAGGGTTGGTTTGCGCATTCACAGTTCTCCGCAAGAATTGATTGGCTCCAATTCTTGGAGTGGTGAA
TCCGTTAGCGAGGTGCCGCCCTGCTTCATCCCCGTGGCCCGTTGCTCGCGTTTGCTGGCGGTGTCCCCGG
AAGAAATATATTTGCATGTCTTTAGTTCTATGATGACACAAACCCCGCCCAGCGTCTTGTCATTGGCGAA
TTCGAACACGCAGATGCAGTCGGGGCGGCGCGGTCCGAGGTCCACTTCGCATATTAAGGTGACGCGTGTG
GCCTCGAACACCGAGCGACCCTGCAGCGACCCGCTTAACAGCGTCAACAGCGTGCCGCAGATCCCGGGGG
GCAATGAGATATGAAAAAGCCTGAACTCACCGCGACGTCTGTCGAGAAGTTTCTGATCGAAAAGTTCGAC
AGCGTCTCCGACCTGATGCAGCTCTCGGAGGGCGAAGAATCTCGTGCTTTCAGCTTCGATGTAGGAGGGC
GTGGATATGTCCTGCGGGTAAATAGCTGCGCCGATGGTTTCTACAAAGATCGTTATGTTTATCGGCACTT
TGCATCGGCCGCGCTCCCGATTCCGGAAGTGCTTGACATTGGGGAATTCAGCGAGAGCCTGACCTATTGC
ATCTCCCGCCGTGCACAGGGTGTCACGTTGCAAGACCTGCCTGAAACCGAACTGCCCGCTGTTCTGCAGC
CGGTCGCGGAGGCCATGGATGCGATCGCTGCGGCCGATCTTAGCCAGACGAGCGGGTTCGGCCCATTCGG
ACCGCAAGGAATCGGTCAATACACTACATGGCGTGATTTCATATGCGCGATTGCTGATCCCCATGTGTAT
CACTGGCAAACTGTGATGGACGACACCGTCAGTGCGTCCGTCGCGCAGGCTCTCGATGAGCTGATGCTTT
GGGCCGAGGACTGCCCCGAAGTCCGGCACCTCGTGCACGCGGATTTCGGCTCCAACAATGTCCTGACGGA
CAATGGCCGCATAACAGCGGTCATTGACTGGAGCGAGGCGATGTTCGGGGATTCCCAATACGAGGTCGCC
AACATCTTCTTCTGGAGGCCGTGGTTGGCTTGTATGGAGCAGCAGACGCGCTACTTCGAGCGGAGGCATC
CGGAGCTTGCAGGATCGCCGCGGCTCCGGGCGTATATGCTCCGCATTGGTCTTGACCAACTCTATCAGAG
CTTGGTTGACGGCAATTTCGATGATGCAGCTTGGGCGCAGGGTCGATGCGACGCAATCGTCCGATCCGGA
GCCGGGACTGTCGGGCGTACACAAATCGCCCGCAGAAGCGCGGCCGTCTGGACCGATGGCTGTGTAGAAG
TACTCGCCGATAGTGGAAACCGACGCCCCAGCACTCGTCCGGATCGGGAGATGGGGGAGGCTAACTGAAA
CACGGAAGGAGACAATACCGGAAGGAACCCGCGCTATGACGGCAATAAAAAGACAGAATAAAACGCACGG
GTGTTGGGTCGTTTGTTCATAAACGCGGGGTTCGGTCCCAGGGCTGGCACTCTGTCGATACCCCACCGAG
ACCCCATTGGGGCCAATACGCCCGCGTTTCTTCCTTTTCCCCACCCCACCCCCCAAGTTCGGGTGAAGGC
CCAGGGCTCGCAGCCAACGTCGGGGCGGCAGGCCCTGCCATAGCCACTGGCCCCGTGGGTTAGGGACGGG
GTCCCCCATGGGGAATGGTTTATGGTTCGTGGGGGTTATTATTTTGGGCGTTGCGTGGGGTCAGGTCCAC
GACTGGACTGAGCAGACAGACCCATGGTTTTTGGATGGCCTGGGCATGGACCGCATGTACTGGCGCGACA
CGAACACCGGGCGTCTGTGGCTGCCAAACACCCCCGACCCCCAAAAACCACCGCGCGGATTTCTGGCGTG
CCAAGCTAGTCGACCAATTCTCATGTTTGACAGCTTATCATCGCAGATCCGGGCAACGTTGTTGCCATTG
CTGCAGGCGCAGAACTGGTAGGTATGGAAGATCTATACATTGAATCAATATTGGCAATTAGCCATATTAG
TCATTGGTTATATAGCATAAATCAATATTGGCTATTGGCCATTGCATACGTTGTATCTATATCATAATAT
GTACATTTATATTGGCTCATGTCCAATATGACCGCCATGTTGACATTGATTATTGACTAGTTATTAATAG
TAATCAATTACGGGGTCATTAGTTCATAGCCCATATATGGAGTTCCGCGTTACATAACTTACGGTAAATG
GCCCGCCTGGCTGACCGCCCAACGACCCCCGCCCATTGACGTCAATAATGACGTATGTTCCCATAGTAAC
GCCAATAGGGACTTTCCATTGACGTCAATGGGTGGAGTATTTACGGTAAACTGCCCACTTGGCAGTACAT
CAAGTGTATCATATGCCAAGTCCGCCCCCTATTGACGTCAATGACGGTAAATGGCCCGCCTGGCATTATG
CCCAGTACATGACCTTACGGGACTTTCCTACTTGGCAGTACATCTACGTATTAGTCATCGCTATTACCAT
GGTGATGCGGTTTTGGCAGTACACCAATGGGCGTGGATAGCGGTTTGACTCACGGGGATTTCCAAGTCTC
CACCCCATTGACGTCAATGGGAGTTTGTTTTGGCACCAAAATCAACGGGACTTTCCAAAATGTCGTAATA
ACCCCGCCCCGTTGACGCAAATGGGCGGTAGGCGTGTACGGTGGGAGGTCTATATAAGCAGAGCTCGTTT
AGTGAACCGTCAGATCTCTAGAAGCTGGGTACCAGCTGCTAGCGCCACCATGCCCATGGGGAGTCTCCAA
CCGCTGGCAACGCTGTATCTTCTCGGTATGTTGGTGGCGTCAGTCTTGGCGGAACAACTGTGGGTTACGG
TGTATTACGGTGTTCCGGTGTGGAAAGAGGCTAAAGCAACTCTCTTCTGCGCCAGCGATGCGAAAGCCTA
CGAAAAAGAAGTACATAACGTGTGGGCCACCCATGCTTGCGTACCCACAGATCCGAATCCCCAAGAGATA
CCCTTGGGTAACGTGACGGAAAATTTCAATATGTGGAAGAACGACATGGCAGACCAAATGCACGAAGACA
TAATTAGTTTGTGGGACCAAAGCTTGAAACCATGCGTCAAACTGACCCCATTGTGCGTGACTCTGAATTG
CAGCGACGCTACAAGTAATACGACAAAGAATGCGACTAACACAAACACGACTTCAACAGACAACCGAAAT
GCGACAAGTAACGATACCGAAATGAAAGGGGAAATTAAAGATTGTACCTTTAATATCACAACTGAAGTCC
GAGACAGAAAGACTAAGCAACGCGCACTGTTCTATAAACTTGATGTGGTCCCTCTGGAGGAGGAGAAAAA
CTCCAGCTCTAAAAACAGCTCTTACAAAGAGTACCGATTGATTAGCTGCAACACGAGCACAATTACCCAA
GCCTGTCCAAAAATGTCTTTTGACCCAATTCCGATCCACTACTGCGCTCCAGCAGGCTATGCGATACTTA
AATGTAACAATAAAACATTCAACGGTACCGGACCATGTCATAACGTCAGTACGGTTCAGTGCACGCACGG
GATAAAACCAACTATGTCTACACAACTGCTTCTTAACGGTTCTCTTGCCGAGGAGGAAATCATCATACGG
TCTGAGAACCTGACTGACAACACTAAAACAATTATAGTGCATTTGAACGAGTCAGTCGAGATTGAATGCG
TTAGGCCCAATAATAACACGAGGAAAAGCGTCAGAATCGGTCCCGGGCAAACTTTCTTCGCTACAGGGGA
AATCATAGGTGACATTCGCCAGGCGCATTGCGATCTTTCAAAGTCTAATTGGACCACGACGCTTAAAAGG
ATTGAGAAGAAATTGAAGGAACACTTCAATAACGCTACCATCAAGTTTGAATCTTCCGCTGGCGGCGACC
TTGAGATCACTACCCATTCTTTTAATTGTCGCGGCGAGTTCTTCTATTGTAATACGTCTGGCCTCTTCAA
CTCTTCTCTGCTGAACGATACAGACGGAACGAGCAACTCTACTTCTAATGCAACCATCACGCTCCCGTGC
CGCATAAAACAAATCATCAATATGTGGCAGGAAGTGGGGCGGGCAATGTACGCCTCACCGATTGCCGGGA
TCATAACATGCAAAAGTAACATCACCGGGCTCTTGCTCACACGAGACGGTGGGAATAAAAGCGCAGGGAT
AGAGACCTTTCGCCCAGGGGGCGGGAACATGAAAGATAATTGGCGATCCGAGCTGTATAAATACAAGGTG
GTTGAAATCAAACCCCTTGGGATTGCACCTACTAGCGCGAAACGGCGGGTCGTCGAAAGAGAGAAAAGAG
CCGCGGGGATCGGCGCGGTAATATTGGGCTTTCTCGGCGCAGCGGGTTCAACTATGGGCGCTGCTAGTGT
GATGCTTACTGTCCAGGCACGACAGTTGTTGAGTGGTATTGTTCAGCAACAATCTAACCTGCTTCGCGCT
ATCGAGGCACAACAGCATATGTTGCAACTTACAGTATGGGGAATTAAACAACTGCAAACTCGGGTACTGG
CTATCGAGCGCTACCTTAAGGATCAGCAATTGCTTGGTTTGTGGGGGTGCAGTGGTAAACTGATCTGTAC
CACAGCGGTACCCTGGAACACCAGTTGGTCTAACAAAAGCAAAGACGAAATATGGGACAACATGACATGG
ATGCAGTGGGATCGGGAAATAGATAACTACACCCAGGTCATCTACCAACTTCTCGAAGTATCTCAGAATC
AGCAGGAGAAGAACGAGAATGATCTCCTTGCTTTGGATAAGTGGAACAGCCTGTGGAGTTGGTTTGATAT
AACGAAGTGGCTCTGGTACATTAAGATATTTATCATGATCGTTGGGGGTTTGATTGGTTTGAGGATTATT
TTTGCTGTATTGTCAGTGGTCAATCGGGTACGGCAGGGTTATTCCCCGCTCTCCTTCCAAACGCTGATTC
CCAATCCACGGGGACCCGACAGACCAGGAGGTATTGAGGAAGAGGGTGGCGAGCAAGATAAGAATAGGTC
AACGAGATTGGTTAGCGGCTTTTTGGCTCTTGTATGGGATGACCTGCGCTCCTTGTGTCTTTTTTCTTAC
CATCGACTCCGAGACTTCATTCTTATCGCTGCGCGCGCTGTCGAACTTTTGGGGAGGAGCAGCCTGGAAG
GCCTTCAGTGGGGCTGGGAGACACTTAAATATCTTCGCAATCTCGTCCAGTATTGGGGGTTGGAACTTAA
ACAGTCAGCGATCAACTTGCTCGACACGATCGCTATCCAAGTGGCTGAGGGCACGGACAGAATTATAGAA
CTGATCCAGAGAATTTTCCGGGCGATCTGTAATATACCTACGCGAATAAGGCAGGGGTTTGAGGCAGCCC
TCCAGTAGTAACTCGAGGCCGGCAAGGCCGGATCCAGACATGATAAGATACATTGATGAGTTTGGACAAA
CCACAACTAGAATGCAGTGAAAAAAATGCTTTATTTGTGAAATTTGTGATGCTATTGCTTTATTTGTAAC
CATTATAAGCTGCAATAAACAAGTTAACAACAACAATTGCATTCATTTTATGTTTCAGGTTCAGGGGGAG
GTGTGGGAGGTTTTTTAAAGCAAGTAAAACCTCTACAAATGTGGTATGGCTGATTATGATCCGGCTGCCT
CGCGCGTTTCGGTGATGACGGTGAAAACCTCTGACACATGCAGCTCCCGGAGACGGTCACAGCTTGTCTG
TAAGCGGATGCCGGGAGCAGACAAGCCCGTCAGGGCGCGTCAGCGGGTGTTGGCGGGTGTCGGGGCGCAG
CCATGAGGTCGACTCTAGAGGATCGATCCCCGCCCCGGACGAACTAAACCTGACTACGACATCTCTGCCC
CTTCTTCGCGGGGCAGTGCATGTAATCCCTTCAGTTGGTTGGTACAACTTGCCAACTGGGCCCTGTTCCA
CATGTGACACGGGGGGGGACCAAACACAAAGGGGTTCTCTGACTGTAGTTGACATCCTTATAAATGGATG
TGCACATTTGCCAACACTGAGTGGCTTTCATCCTGGAGCAGACTTTGCAGTCTGTGGACTGCAACACAAC
ATTGCCTTTATGTGTAACTCTTGGCTGAAGCTCTTACACCAATGCTGGGGGACATGTACCTCCCAGGGGC
CCAGGAAGACTACGGGAGGCTACACCAACGTCAATCAGAGGGGCCTGTGTAGCTACCGATAAGCGGACCC
TCAAGAGGGCATTAGCAATAGTGTTTATAAGGCCCCCTTGTTAACCCTAAACGGGTAGCATATGCTTCCC
GGGTAGTAGTATATACTATCCAGACTAACCCTAATTCAATAGCATATGTTACCCAACGGGAAGCATATGC
TATCGAATTAGGGTTAGTAAAAGGGTCCTAAGGAACAGCGATATCTCCCACCCCATGAGCTGTCACGGTT
TTATTTACATGGGGTCAGGATTCCACGAGGGTAGTGAACCATTTTAGTCACAAGGGCAGTGGCTGAAGAT
CAAGGAGCGGGCAGTGAACTCTCCTGAATCTTCGCCTGCTTCTTCATTCTCCTTCGTTTAGCTAATAGAA
TAACTGCTGAGTTGTGAACAGTAAGGTGTATGTGAGGTGCTCGAAAACAAGGTTTCAGGTGACGCCCCCA
GAATAAAATTTGGACGGGGGGTTCAGTGGTGGCATTGTGCTATGACACCAATATAACCCTCACAAACCCC
TTGGGCAATAAATACTAGTGTAGGAATGAAACATTCTGAATATCTTTAACAATAGAAATCCATGGGGTGG
GGACAAGCCGTAAAGACTGGATGTCCATCTCACACGAATTTATGGCTATGGGCAACACATAATCCTAGTG
CAATATGATACTGGGGTTATTAAGATGTGTCCCAGGCAGGGACCAAGACAGGTGAACCATGTTGTTACAC
TCTATTTGTAACAAGGGGAAAGAGAGTGGACGCCGACAGCAGCGGACTCCACTGGTTGTCTCTAACACCC
CCGAAAATTAAACGGGGCTCCACGCCAATGGGGCCCATAAACAAAGACAAGTGGCCACTCTTTTTTTTGA
AATTGTGGAGTGGGGGCACGCGTCAGCCCCCACACGCCGCCCTGCGGTTTTGGACTGTAAAATAAGGGTG
TAATAACTTGGCTGATTGTAACCCCGCTAACCACTGCGGTCAAACCACTTGCCCACAAAACCACTAATGG
CACCCCGGGGAATACCTGCATAAGTAGGTGGGCGGGCCAAGATAGGGGCGCGATTGCTGCGATCTGGAGG
ACAAATTACACACACTTGCGCCTGAGCGCCAAGCACAGGGTTGTTGGTCCTCATATTCACGAGGTCGCTG
AGAGCACGGTGGGCTAATGTTGCCATGGGTAGCATATACTACCCAAATATCTGGATAGCATATGCTATCC
TAATCTATATCTGGGTAGCATAGGCTATCCTAATCTATATCTGGGTAGCATATGCTATCCTAATCTATAT
CTGGGTAGTATATGCTATCCTAATTTATATCTGGGTAGCATAGGCTATCCTAATCTATATCTGGGTAGCA
TATGCTATCCTAATCTATATCTGGGTAGTATATGCTATCCTAATCTGTATCCGGGTAGCATATGCTATCC
TAATAGAGATTAGGGTAGTATATGCTATCCTAATTTATATCTGGGTAGCATATACTACCCAAATATCTGG
ATAGCATATGCTATCCTAATCTATATCTGGGTAGCATATGCTATCCTAATCTATATCTGGGTAGCATAGG
CTATCCTAATCTATATCTGGGTAGCATATGCTATCCTAATCTATATCTGGGTAGTATATGCTATCCTAAT
TTATATCTGGGTAGCATAGGCTATCCTAATCTATATCTGGGTAGCATATGCTATCCTAATCTATATCTGG
GTAGTATATGCTATCCTAATCTGTATCCGGGTAGCATATGCTATCCTCATGCATATACAGTCAGCATATG
ATACCCAGTAGTAGAGTGGGAGTGCTATCCTTTGCATATGCCGCCACCTCCCAAGGGGGCGTGAATTTTC
GCTGCTTGTCCTTTTCCTGCTGGTTGCTCCCATTCTTAGGTGAATTTAAGGAGGCCAGGCTAAAGCCGTC
GCATGTCTGATTGCTCACCAGGTAAATGTCGCTAATGTTTTCCAACGCGAGAAGGTGTTGAGCGCGGAGC
TGAGTGACGTGACAACATGGGTATGCCCAATTGCCCCATGTTGGGAGGACGAAAATGGTGACAAGACAGA
TGGCCAGAAATACACCAACAGCACGCATGATGTCTACTGGGGATTTATTCTTTAGTGCGGGGGAATACAC
GGCTTTTAATACGATTGAGGGCGTCTCCTAACAAGTTACATCACTCCTGCCCTTCCTCACCCTCATCTCC
ATCACCTCCTTCATCTCCGTCATCTCCGTCATCACCCTCCGCGGCAGCCCCTTCCACCATAGGTGGAAAC
CAGGGAGGCAAATCTACTCCATCGTCAAAGCTGCACACAGTCACCCTGATATTGCAGGTAGGAGCGGGCT
TTGTCATAACAAGGTCCTTAATCGCATCCTTCAAAACCTCAGCAAATATATGAGTTTGTAAAAAGACCAT
GAAATAACAGACAATGGACTCCCTTAGCGGGCCAGGTTGTGGGCCGGGTCCAGGGGCCATTCCAAAGGGG
AGACGACTCAATGGTGTAAGACGACATTGTGGAATAGCAAGGGCAGTTCCTCGCCTTAGGTTGTAAAGGG
AGGTCTTACTACCTCCATATACGAACACACCGGCGACCCAAGTTCCTTCGTCGGTAGTCCTTTCTACGTG
ACTCCTAGCCAGGAGAGCTCTTAAACCTTCTGCAATGTTCTCAAATTTCGGGTTGGAACCTCCTTGACCA
CGATGCTTTCCAAACCACCCTCCTTTTTTGCGCCTGCCTCCATCACCCTGACCCCGGGGTCCAGTGCTTG
GGCCTTCTCCTGGGTCATCTGCGGGGCCCTGCTCTATCGCTCCCGGGGGCACGTCAGGCTCACCATCTGG
GCCACCTTCTTGGTGGTATTCAAAATAATCGGCTTCCCCTACAGGGTGGAAAAATGGCCTTCTACCTGGA
GGGGGCCTGCGCGGTGGAGACCCGGATGATGATGACTGACTACTGGGACTCCTGGGCCTCTTTTCTCCAC
GTCCACGACCTCTCCCCCTGGCTCTTTCACGACTTCCCCCCCTGGCTCTTTCACGTCCTCTACCCCGGCG
GCCTCCACTACCTCCTCGACCCCGGCCTCCACTACCTCCTCGACCCCGGCCT
